Addgene plasmid #231254: pAVEC0_N-mTurquoise2
Purpose: (Empty Backbone) For expressing fusion proteins with N terminally tagged mTurquoise2 in plants
Depositing lab: Jacob Brunkard. Depositing organization: University of Wisconsin, Madison. Publication: Seamless, modular binary vectors for plant cell and molecular biology. Greenhalgh R, Horner W, Klimpel KA, Chatterjee S, Scarpin MR, Brunkard JO. Plant Biotechnol J. 2025 Jun 26. doi: 10.1111/pbi.70233. PubMed 40574375.
Backbone
  Vector backbone: Backbone assembled from fragments of pENTR, pEG103, and NPTII
  Vector type: Plant Expression
  Tag / fusion protein: mTurquoise2 (N terminal on insert)
Growth in bacteria
  Bacterial resistance: Kanamycin, 50 μg/mL
  Growth temperature: 37°C
  Growth strain: DH5alpha
  Copy number: Unknown
Gene/Insert
  Gene/Insert name: None
  Mutation: N/A
  Tag / fusion protein: mTurquoise2 (N terminal on insert)
Terms and licenses: Academic/Nonprofit Terms; Industry Terms: Not Available to Industry
Depositor comments: No gene inserted in primary locus, this is a vector backbone.
How to cite: pAVEC0_N-mTurquoise2 was a gift from Jacob Brunkard (Addgene plasmid # 231254 ; http://n2t.net/addgene:231254 ; RRID:Addgene_231254)
