[The description below was written by a language model from this plasmid's Addgene catalogue record and pLannotate feature annotations shown in this document.]
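Description:
pAVEC0_N-mTurquoise2 is an empty plant expression backbone of about 7.1 kb, built as a compact binary vector for Agrobacterium-mediated delivery and assembled, according to the record, from fragments of pENTR, pEG103 and NPTII. It carries two replication systems. A high-copy ColE1/pUC-type origin supports propagation in E. coli, while the pVS1 module (oriV, the RepA replication protein and the StaA stability protein) allows stable maintenance in Agrobacterium. Bacterial selection is by kanamycin, through an aph(3')-Ia aminoglycoside phosphotransferase gene. The copy number is listed as unknown.

The expression cassette begins with an enhanced (duplicated) CaMV 35S promoter, annotated as a partial copy directly followed by a full copy, which gives strong constitutive transcription in plant cells. Next comes the TMV Ω 5' leader, which boosts translation, and then the coding sequence for mTurquoise2, a bright monomeric cyan fluorescent protein derived from Aequorea victoria. A fragment of the CaMV polyadenylation signal terminates the transcript. No gene occupies the primary locus. A coding sequence of interest is meant to be inserted downstream of mTurquoise2, in the gap before the terminator, so that the protein is made with the fluorescent tag at its N terminus.

The automated annotation detects two tandem left border T-DNA repeats upstream of the cassette. It does not call a right border or a separate plant selectable marker, so the record leaves the exact T-DNA boundaries and any in planta selection undefined. The vector belongs to a modular series of binary plasmids and is suited to localisation and imaging of tagged fusion proteins in plants.
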