Features (pLannotate 1.2.2; 12 found; start..end, strand, type, name):
      1..589     +  rep_origin     ori: high-copy-number ColE1/pMB1/pBR322/pUC origin of replication
    827..1456    +  CDS            pVS1 StaA: stability protein from the Pseudomonas plasmid pVS1 (Heeb et al., 2000)
   1885..2958    +  CDS            pVS1 RepA: replication protein from the Pseudomonas plasmid pVS1 (Heeb et al., 2000)
   3024..3218    +  rep_origin     pVS1 oriV: origin of replication for the Pseudomonas plasmid pVS1 (Heeb et al., 2000)
   3385..3408    +  misc_feature   LB T-DNA repeat: left border repeat from octopine Ach5 T-DNA
   3430..3453    +  misc_feature   LB T-DNA repeat: left border repeat from octopine Ach5 T-DNA
   4164..4464    +  promoter       CaMV 35S promoter (fragment): strong constitutive promoter from cauliflower mosaic virus
   4465..4806    +  promoter       CaMV 35S promoter: strong constitutive promoter from cauliflower mosaic virus
   4822..4877    +  misc_feature   TMV Ω: translational enhancer from the tobacco mosaic virus 5'-leader sequence (Gallie et al., 1988)
   4893..5609    +  CDS            mTurquoise2: mTurquoise2 is a basic (constitutively fluorescent) cyan fluorescent protein published in 2012, derived from Aequorea victoria. It is reported to be a rapidly-maturing monomer with very low acid sensitivity.
   5785..5944    +  polyA_signal   CaMV poly(A) signal (fragment): cauliflower mosaic virus polyadenylation signal
   6160..6969    +  CDS            KanR: aminoglycoside phosphotransferase; aph(3')-Ia; confers resistance to kanamycin in bacteria or G418 (Geneticin®) in eukaryotes
>Addgene plasmid #231254 | pAVEC0_N-mTurquoise2 | addgene full sequence | sequence record 460948 | Addgene NGS Result
TTGAGATCCTTTTTTTCTGCGCGTAATCTGCTGCTTGCAAACAAAAAAACCACCGCTACCAGCGGTGGTT
TGTTTGCCGGATCAAGAGCTACCAACTCTTTTTCCGAAGGTAACTGGCTTCAGCAGAGCGCAGATACCAA
ATACTGTTCTTCTAGTGTAGCCGTAGTTAGGCCACCACTTCAAGAACTCTGTAGCACCGCCTACATACCT
CGCTCTGCTAATCCTGTTACCAGTGGCTGCTGCCAGTGGCGATAAGTCGTGTCTTACCGGGTTGGACTCA
AGACGATAGTTACCGGATAAGGCGCAGCGGTCGGGCTGAACGGGGGGTTCGTGCACACAGCCCAGCTTGG
AGCGAACGACCTACACCGAACTGAGATACCTACAGCGTGAGCTATGAGAAAGCGCCACGCTTCCCGAAGG
GAGAAAGGCGGACAGGTATCCGGTAAGCGGCAGGGTCGGAACAGGAGAGCGCACGAGGGAGCTTCCAGGG
GGAAACGCCTGGTATCTTTATAGTCCTGTCGGGTTTCGCCACCTCTGACTTGAGCGTCGATTTTTGTGAT
GCTCGTCAGGGGGGCGGAGCCTATGGAAAAACGCCAGCAACGCGGCCTTTTTACGGTTCCTGGCCTTTTG
CTGGCCTTTTGCTCACATGTTCTTTCCTGCGTTATCCCCTGATTCTGTGGATAACCGTATTACCGCCTTT
GAGTGACTGAAGAACCGAGCGCCGCCGTCTAAAAAGGTGATGTGTATTTGAGTAAAACAGCTTGCGTCAT
GCGGTCGCTGCGTATATGATGCGATGAGTAAATAAACAAATACGCAAGGGGAACGCATGAAGGTTATCGC
TGTACTTAACCAGAAAGGCGGGTCAGGCAAGACGACCATCGCAACCCATCTAGCCCGCGCCCTGCAACTC
GCCGGGGCCGATGTTCTGTTAGTCGATTCCGATCCCCAGGGCAGTGCCCGCGATTGGGCGGCCGTGCGGG
AAGATCAACCGCTAACCGTTGTCGGCATCGACCGCCCGACGATTGACCGCGACGTGAAGGCCATCGGCCG
GCGCGACTTCGTAGTGATCGACGGAGCGCCCCAGGCGGCGGACTTGGCTGTGTCCGCGATCAAGGCAGCC
GACTTCGTGCTGATTCCGGTGCAGCCAAGCCCTTACGACATATGGGCCACCGCCGACCTGGTGGAGCTGG
TTAAGCAGCGCATTGAGGTCACGGATGGAAGGCTACAAGCGGCCTTTGTCGTGTCGCGGGCGATCAAAGG
CACGCGCATCGGCGGTGAGGTTGCCGAGGCGCTGGCCGGGTACGAGCTGCCCATTCTTGAGTCCCGTATC
ACGCAGCGCGTGAGCTACCCAGGCACTGCCGCCGCCGGCACAACCGTTCTTGAATCAGAACCCGAGGGCG
ACGCTGCCCGCGAGGTCCAGGCGCTGGCCGCTGAAATTAAATCAAAACTCATTTGAGTTAATGAGGTAAA
GAGAAAATGAGCAAAAGCACAAACACGCTAAGTGCCGGCCGTCCGAGCGCACGCAGCAGCAAGGCTGCAA
CGTTGGCCAGCCTGGCAGACACGCCAGCCATGAAGCGGGTCAACTTTCAGTTGCCGGCGGAGGATCACAC
CAAGCTGAAGATGTACGCGGTACGCCAAGGCAAGACCATTACCGAGCTGCTATCTGAATACATCGCGCAG
CTACCAGAGTAAATGAGCAAATGAATAAATGAGTAGATGAATTTTAGCGGCTAAAGGAGGCGGCATGGAA
AATCAAGAACAACCAGGCACCGACGCCGTGGAATGCCCCATGTGTGGAGGAACGGGCGGTTGGCCAGGCG
TAAGCGGCTGGGTTGCCTGCCGGCCCTGCAATGGCACTGGAACCCCCAAGCCCGAGGAATCGGCGTGAGC
GGTCGCAAACCATCCGGCCCGGTACAAATCGGCGCGGCGCTGGGTGATGACCTGGTGGAGAAGTTGAAGG
CCGCGCAGGCCGCCCAGCGGCAACGCATCGAGGCAGAAGCACGCCCCGGTGAATCGTGGCAAGCGGCCGC
TGATCGAATCCGCAAAGAATCCCGGCAACCGCCGGCAGCCGGTGCGCCGTCGATTAGGAAGCCGCCCAAG
GGCGACGAGCAACCAGATTTTTTCGTTCCGATGCTCTATGACGTGGGCACCCGCGATAGTCGCAGCATCA
TGGACGTGGCCGTTTTCCGTCTGTCGAAGCGTGACCGACGAGCTGGCGAGGTGATCCGCTACGAGCTTCC
AGACGGGCACGTAGAGGTTTCCGCAGGGCCGGCCGGCATGGCCAGTGTGTGGGATTACGACCTGGTACTG
ATGGCGGTTTCCCATCTAACCGAATCCATGAACCGATACCGGGAAGGGAAGGGAGACAAGCCCGGCCGCG
TGTTCCGTCCACACGTTGCGGACGTACTCAAGTTCTGCCGGCGAGCCGATGGCGGAAAGCAGAAAGACGA
CCTGGTAGAAACCTGCATTCGGTTAAACACCACGCACGTTGCCATGCAGCGTACGAAGAAGGCCAAGAAC
GGCCGCCTGGTGACGGTATCCGAGGGTGAAGCCTTGATTAGCCGCTACAAGATCGTAAAGAGCGAAACCG
GGCGGCCGGAGTACATCGAGATCGAGCTAGCTGATTGGATGTACCGCGAGATCACAGAAGGCAAGAACCC
GGACGTGCTGACGGTTCACCCCGATTACTTTTTGATCGATCCCGGCATCGGCCGTTTTCTCTACCGCCTG
GCACGCCGCGCCGCAGGCAAGGCAGAAGCCAGATGGTTGTTCAAGACGATCTACGAACGCAGTGGCAGCG
CCGGAGAGTTCAAGAAGTTCTGTTTCACCGTGCGCAAGCTGATCGGGTCAAATGACCTGCCGGAGTACGA
TTTGAAGGAGGAGGCGGGGCAGGCTGGCCCGATCCTAGTCATGCGCTACCGCAACCTGATCGAGGGCGAA
GCATCCGCCGGTTCCTAATGTACGGAGCAGATGCTAGGGCAAATTGCCCTAGCAGGGGAAAAAGGTCGAA
AAGGTCTCTTTCCTGTGGATAGCACGTACATTGGGAACCCAAAGCCGTACATTGGGAACCGGAACCCGTA
CATTGGGAACCCAAAGCCGTACATTGGGAACCGGTCACACATGTAAGTGACTGATATAAAAGAGAAAAAA
GGCGATTTTTCCGCCTAAAACTCTTTAAAACTTATTAAAACTCTTAAAACCCGCCTGGCCTGTGCATAAC
TGTCTGGCCAGCGCACAGCCGAAGAGCTGCAAAAAGCGCCTACCCTTCGGTCGCTGCGCTCCCTACGCCC
CGCCGCTTCGCGTCGGCCTATCGCGGCCGCTGGCCGCTCAAAAATGGCTGGCCTACGGCCAGGCAATCTA
CCAGCGCGCGGACAAGCTAGGATTGGCAGGATATATTCAGTTGTAAATGCGAGCTGTTGGCTGGCTGGTG
GCAGGATATATTCAGTTGTAAATAAATTGACGCTTAGACAACTTAATAACACATTGCGGACGTTTTTAAT
GTACTGAATTAACGCCGAATTAATTCGAGCTCTCTAGAATCGTCGACTCGAGACTAGAGCCAAGCTGATC
TCCTTTGCCCCGGAGATCACCATGGACGACTTTCTCTATCTCTACGATCTAGGAAGAAAGTTCGACGGAG
AAGGTGACGATACCATGTTCACCACCGATAATGAGAAGATTAGCCTCTTCAATTTCAGAAAGAATGCTGA
CCCACAGATGGTTAGAGAGGCTTACGCGGCAGGTCTCATCAAGACGATCTACCCGAGTAATAATCTCCAG
GAGATCAAATACCTTCCCAAGAAGGTTAAAGATGCAGTCAAAAGATTCAGGACTAACTGCATCAAGAACA
CAGAGAAAGATATATTTCTCAAGATCAGAAGTACTATTCCAGTATGGACGATTCAAGGCTTGCTTCATAA
ACCAAGGCAAGTAATAGAGATTGGAGTCTCTAAGAAAGTAGTTCCTACTGAATCAAAGGCCATGGAGTCA
AAAATTCAGATCGAGGATCTAACAGAACTCGCCGTGAAGACTGGCGAACAGTTCATACAGAGTCTTTTAC
GACTCAATGACAAGAAGAAAATCTTCGTCAACATGGTGGAGCACGACACTCTCGTCTACTCCAAGAATAT
CAAAGATACAGTCTCAGAAGACCAAAGGGCTATTGAGACTTTTCAACAAAGGGTAATATCGGGAAACCTC
CTCGGATTCCATTGCCCAGCTATCTGTCACTTCATCAAAAGGACAGTAGAAAAGGAAGGTGGCACCTACA
AATGCCATCATTGCGATAAAGGAAAGGCTATCGTTCAAGATGCCTCTGCCGACAGTGGTCCCAAAGATGG
ACCCCCACCCACGAGGAGCATCGTGGAAAAAGAAGACGTTCCAACCACGTCTTCAAAGCAAGTGGATTGA
TGTGATATCTCCACTGACGTAAGGGATGACGCACAATCCCACTATCCTTCGCAATGAGACTTTTCAACAA
AGGGTAATATCGGGAAACCTCCTCGGATTCCATTGCCCAGCTATCTGTCACTTCATCAAAAGGACAGTAG
AAAAGGAAGGTGGCACCTACAAATGCCATCATTGCGATAAAGGAAAGGCTATCGTTCAAGATGCCTCTGC
CGACAGTGGTCCCAAAGATGGACCCCCACCCACGAGGAGCATCGTGGAAAAAGAAGACGTTCCAACCACG
TCTTCAAAGCAAGTGGATTGATGTGATATCTCCACTGACGTAAGGGATGACGCACAATCCCACTATCCTT
CGCAAGACCCTTCCTCTATATAAGGAAGTTCATTTCATTTGGAGAGAGGCCTATTTTTACAACAATTACC
AACAACAACAAACAACAAACAACATTACAATTACTATTTACAATTACAGGCCTCCCGGGACCATGGTTTC
CAAGGGAGAAGAACTTTTCACCGGAGTTGTTCCTATCCTTGTTGAGCTTGATGGAGATGTTAATGGTCAC
AAGTTCTCCGTTTCTGGTGAAGGAGAGGGTGATGCTACTTACGGTAAGTTGACTTTGAAATTCATCTGCA
CTACTGGTAAACTTCCGGTGCCATGGCCAACACTTGTGACAACTCTTTCATGGGGTGTGCAGTGCTTCGC
TCGTTACCCTGATCACATGAAACAGCATGATTTCTTCAAATCTGCTATGCCTGAGGGTTACGTTCAGGAG
CGTACTATCTTCTTCAAGGATGATGGAAACTACAAGACTCGTGCTGAGGTTAAGTTCGAAGGAGACACTC
TCGTTAACAGGATTGAACTCAAGGGTATTGACTTCAAGGAAGACGGTAACATTCTTGGTCATAAGCTTGA
GTACAACTACTTCTCTGACAACGTTTACATTACTGCTGACAAGCAGAAGAACGGTATCAAGGCTAACTTC
AAGATCAGGCATAACATCGAGGATGGTGGTGTTCAGCTTGCTGATCATTACCAGCAGAACACTCCTATCG
GTGATGGTCCTGTTCTTCTTCCTGATAACCATTACTTGTCTACTCAGAGTAAATTGAGTAAAGATCCTAA
CGAGAAGAGGGATCATATGGTGTTGTTGGAGTTCGTGACTGCTGCTGGAATCACTCTTGGAATGGATGAG
CTTTACAAGGGGTCAGGAAGCGAAACACCAGGAACATCAGAAAGTGCAACACCAGAATCTGGATCCGGCT
CTGAAACTCCTGGTACTAGTGAATCGGCTACCCCTGAATCAGGGTCCTGATCACGGCCATGCTAGAGTCC
GCAAAAATCACCAGTCTCTCTCTACAAATCTATCTCTCTCTATTTTTCTCCAGAATAATGTGTGAGTAGT
TCCCAGATAAGGGAATTAGGGTTCTTATAGGGTTTCGCTCATGTGTTGAGCATATAAGAAACCCTTAGTA
TGTATTTGTATTTGTAAAATACTTCTATCAATAAAATTTCTAATTCCTAAAACCAAAATCCAGTGACCTG
GTAACCTGGCAGGATATATGCGGTTGTAATTTTGGCAGGATATATGCGGTTGTAATTCATTTTTATTGTC
TAAATTTCTGTATTTGTTTGTTTGCAATTAGATCCACGTTGTGTCTCAAAATCTCTGATGTTACATTGCA
CAAGATAAAAATATATCATCATGAACAATAAAACTGTCTGCTTACATAAACAGTAATACAAGGGGTGTTA
TGAGCCATATTCAACGGGAAACGTCGAGGCCGCGATTAAATTCCAACATGGATGCTGATTTATATGGGTA
TAAATGGGCTCGCGATAATGTCGGGCAATCAGGTGCGACAATCTATCGCTTGTATGGGAAGCCCGATGCG
CCAGAGTTGTTTCTGAAACATGGCAAAGGTAGCGTTGCCAATGATGTTACAGATGAGATGGTCAGACTAA
ACTGGCTGACGGAATTTATGCCTCTTCCGACCATCAAGCATTTTATCCGTACTCCTGATGATGCATGGTT
ACTCACCACTGCGATCCCCGGAAAAACAGCATTCCAGGTATTAGAAGAATATCCTGATTCAGGTGAAAAT
ATTGTTGATGCGCTGGCAGTGTTCCTGCGCCGGTTGCATTCGATTCCTGTTTGTAATTGTCCTTTTAACA
GCGATCGCGTATTTCGTCTCGCTCAGGCGCAATCACGAATGAATAACGGTTTGGTTGATGCGAGTGATTT
TGATGACGAGCGTAATGGCTGGCCTGTTGAACAAGTCTGGAAAGAAATGCATAAACTTTTGCCATTCTCA
CCGGATTCAGTCGTCACTCATGGTGATTTCTCACTTGATAACCTTATTTTTGACGAGGGGAAATTAATAG
GTTGTATTGATGTTGGACGAGTCGGAATCGCAGACCGATACCAGGATCTTGCCATCCTATGGAACTGCCT
CGGTGAGTTTTCTCCTTCATTACAGAAACGGCTTTTTCAAAAATATGGTATTGATAATCCTGATATGAAT
AAATTGCAGTTTCATTTGATGCTCGATGAGTTTTTCTAATCAGAATTGGTTAATTGGTTGTAACACTGGC
AGAGCATTACGCTGACTTGACGGGACGGCGCAAGCTCATGACCAAAATCCCTTAACGTGAGTTACGCGTC
GTTCCACTGAGCGTCAGACCCCGTAGAAAAGATCAAAGGATCTTC
